Addgene plasmid #153725: pGBW-m4252782
Purpose: Mammalian expression plasmid for SARS-CoV-2 ORF10 protein
Depositing lab: Ginkgo Bioworks & Benjie Chen. Depositing organization: Ginkgo Bioworks.
Backbone
  Vector backbone: pTwist_CMV_Puro_6 with AarI site removed
  Backbone size w/o insert (bp): 6080
  Vector type: Mammalian Expression
  Selectable markers: Puromycin
Growth in bacteria
  Bacterial resistance: Ampicillin, 100 μg/mL
  Growth temperature: 37°C
  Growth strain: DH5alpha
  Copy number: High Copy
Gene/Insert
  Gene/Insert name: SARS-CoV-2 ORF10 protein
  Species: Severe acute respiratory syndrome coronavirus 2
  Insert size (bp): 110
  Mutation: wt
  Entrez Gene: ORF10 (a.k.a. GU280_gp11)
  Promoter: CMV
  Tag / fusion protein: Cleavable TEV;HA (C terminal on backbone)
  Cloning method: Unknown
Resource information
  A portion of this plasmid was derived from a plasmid made by: GinkgoBioworks
Depositor comments: NCBI reference sequence: 43740576
How to cite: pGBW-m4252782 was a gift from Ginkgo Bioworks & Benjie Chen (Addgene plasmid # 153725 ; http://n2t.net/addgene:153725 ; RRID:Addgene_153725)
