[The description below was written by a language model from this plasmid's Addgene catalogue record and pLannotate feature annotations shown in this document.]
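Description:
pGBW-m4252782 is a mammalian expression plasmid for the wild-type ORF10 protein of SARS-CoV-2, built on a pTwist_CMV_Puro_6 backbone from which an AarI site was removed. It is maintained in E. coli as a high-copy plasmid through a ColE1/pUC-type origin and selected with ampicillin via a full-length β-lactamase gene. A short additional β-lactamase fragment is also annotated elsewhere in the backbone. For selection in mammalian cells, a separate cassette places the puromycin N-acetyltransferase gene under the human ubiquitin C promoter, followed by a synthetic polyadenylation signal, so transfected cells can be enriched or stable populations derived with puromycin.

The expression unit uses the CMV immediate early enhancer and promoter; the automated annotation identifies the enhancer plus a truncated CMV promoter element. It ends in an SV40 polyadenylation signal. The ORF10 insert is very short (about 110 bp) and is not itself picked up in the feature table, but it would lie in the unannotated interval between the promoter and the SV40 poly(A) region. According to the catalogue entry, the backbone supplies a C-terminal HA epitope preceded by a TEV protease cleavage site. This allows detection or immunoprecipitation of the small protein and optional removal of the tag; these tag elements are likewise not annotated. The cassette is flanked by short 5' and 3' β-globin insulator elements and by bacterial T7 and rrnG terminators, which help isolate it from transcription elsewhere in the plasmid. The sequenced record is 6,257 nt. The construct suits transient or puromycin-selected expression of tagged ORF10 in mammalian cells, for example for localization or interaction studies, though the record states no specific application beyond expression.
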