Features (pLannotate 1.2.2; 18 found; start..end, strand, type, name):
    142..213     +  misc_feature   5' β-globin insulator: insulator upstream of the human β-globin locus (Farrell et al., 2002)
    218..264     -  terminator     T7 terminator: transcription terminator for bacteriophage T7 RNA polymerase
    282..330     -  polyA_signal   poly(A) signal: synthetic polyadenylation signal
    411..714     +  enhancer       CMV enhancer: human cytomegalovirus immediate early enhancer
    787..804     -  promoter       CMV promoter (fragment): human cytomegalovirus (CMV) immediate early promoter
    867..918     +  promoter       CMVd2 promoter: truncated human cytomegalovirus (CMV) immediate early promoter that yields moderately reduced expression relative to the full-length promoter
   1207..1328    -  polyA_signal   SV40 poly(A) signal: SV40 polyadenylation signal
   1351..1420    -  CDS            large T antigen (fragment): large T antigen from SV40 (simian virus 40)
   1443..1489    +  terminator     T7 terminator: transcription terminator for bacteriophage T7 RNA polymerase
   1519..1655    +  terminator     rrnG terminator: transcription terminator from the E. coli ribosomal RNA rrnG operon (Albrechtsen et al., 1991)
   1700..1771    +  misc_feature   3' β-globin insulator: insulator downstream of the human β-globin locus (Farrell et al., 2002)
   1997..2585    -  rep_origin     ori: high-copy-number ColE1/pMB1/pBR322/pUC origin of replication
   2757..2821    -  CDS            bla(M) (fragment): β-lactamase lacking the signal sequence; bla(M); allows cytosolic expression of β-lactamase
   3085..4294    +  promoter       UbC promoter: human ubiquitin C promoter
   4298..4895    +  CDS            PuroR (fragment): puromycin N-acetyltransferase; pac from Streptomyces; confers resistance to puromycin
   4924..4972    +  polyA_signal   poly(A) signal: synthetic polyadenylation signal
   5238..6098    +  CDS            AmpR: β-lactamase; bla; confers resistance to ampicillin, carbenicillin, and related antibiotics
   6111..6247    +  terminator     rrnG terminator: transcription terminator from the E. coli ribosomal RNA rrnG operon (Albrechtsen et al., 1991)
>Addgene plasmid #153725 | pGBW-m4252782 | addgene full sequence | sequence record 300726 | Ginkgo NGS Result
CGTTTAAACTCGACTCTGGCTCTATCGAATCTCCGTCGTTTCGAGCTTACGCGAACAGCCGTGGCGCTCA
TTTGCTCGTCGGGCATCGAATCTCGTCAGCTATCGTCAGCTTACCTTTTTGGCAGCGATCGCGGCTCCCG
ACATCTTGGACCATTAGCTCCACAGGTATCTTCTTCCCTCTAGTGGTCATAACAGCAGCTTCAGCTACCT
CTCAATTCAAAAAACCCCTCAAGACCCGTTTAGAGGCCCCAAGGGGTTATGCTATCAATCGTTGCGTTAC
ACACACAAAAAACCAACACACATCCATCTTCGATGGATAGCGATTTTATTATCTAACTGCTGATCGAGTG
TAGCCAGATCTAGTAATCAATTACGGGGTCATTAGTTCATAGCCCATATATGGAGTTCCGCGTTACATAA
CTTACGGTAAATGGCCCGCCTGGCTGACCGCCCAACGACCCCCGCCCATTGACGTCAATAATGACGTATG
TTCCCATAGTAACGCCAATAGGGACTTTCCATTGACGTCAATGGGTGGAGTATTTACGGTAAACTGCCCA
CTTGGCAGTACATCAAGTGTATCATATGCCAAGTACGCCCCCTATTGACGTCAATGACGGTAAATGGCCC
GCCTGGCATTATGCCCAGTACATGACCTTATGGGACTTTCCTACTTGGCAGTACATCTACGTATTAGTCA
TCGCTATTACCATGCTGATGCGGTTTTGGCAGTACATCAATGGGCGTGGATAGCGGTTTGACTCACGGGG
ATTTCCAAGTCTCCACCCCATTGACGTCAATGGGAGTTTGTTTTGGCACCAAAATCAACGGGACTTTCCA
AAATGTCGTAACAACTCCGCCCCATTGACGCAAATGGGCGGTAGGCGTGTACGGTGGGAGGTCTATATAA
GCAGAGCTGGTTTAGTGAACCGTCAGATCAGATCTTTGTCGATCCTACCATCCACTCGACACACCCGCCA
GCGGCCGCCACCATGGGGTACATAAATGTTTTCGCCTTTCCATTCACGATCTATTCACTCCTTTTATGTA
GGATGAACTCTCGCAATTACATTGCTCAGGTAGACGTCGTGAACTTTAACCTAACTGAAAACCTTTACTT
TCAGTCGTACCCCTATGACGTACCAGATTATGCGTAAGCTAGCTTGACTGACTGAGATACAGCGTACCTT
CAGCTCACAGACATGATAAGATACATTGATGAGTTTGGACAAACCACAACTAGAATGCAGTGAAAAAAAT
GCTTTATTTGTGAAATTTGTGATGCTATTGCTTTATTTGTAACCATTATAAGCTGCAATAAACAAGTTAA
CAACAACAATTGCATTCATTTTATGTTTCAGGTTCAGGGGGAGGTGTGGGAGGTTTTTTAAAGCAAGTAA
AACCTCTACAAATGTGGTATTGGCCCATCTCTATCGGTATCGTAGCATAACCCCTTGGGGCCTCTAAACG
GGTCTTGAGGGGTTTTTTGTGCCCCTCGGGCCGGATTGCTATCTACCGGCATTGGCGCAGAAAAAAATGC
CTGATGCGACGCTGCGCGTCTTATACTCCCACATATGCCAGATTCAGCAACGGATACGGCTTCCCCAACT
TGCCCACTTCCATACGTGTCCTCCTTACCAGAAATTTATCCTTAAGGTCGTCAGCTATCCTGCAGGCGAT
CTCTCGATTTCGATCAAGACATTCCTTTAATGGTCTTTTCTGGACACCACTAGGGGTCAGAAGTAGTTCA
TCAAACTTTCTTCCCTCCCTAATCTCATTGGTTACCTTGGGCTATCGAAACTTAATTAACCAGTCAAGTC
AGCTACTTGGCGAGATCGACTTGTCTGGGTTTCGACTACGCTCAGAATTGCGTCAGTCAAGTTCGATCTG
GTCCTTGCTATTGCACCCGTTCTCCGATTACGAGTTTCATTTAAATCATGTGAGCAAAAGGCCAGCAAAA
GGCCAGGAACCGTAAAAAGGCCGCGTTGCTGGCGTTTTTCCATAGGCTCCGCCCCCCTGACGAGCATCAC
AAAAATCGACGCTCAAGTCAGAGGTGGCGAAACCCGACAGGACTATAAAGATACCAGGCGTTTCCCCCTG
GAAGCTCCCTCGTGCGCTCTCCTGTTCCGACCCTGCCGCTTACCGGATACCTGTCCGCCTTTCTCCCTTC
GGGAAGCGTGGCGCTTTCTCATAGCTCACGCTGTAGGTATCTCAGTTCGGTGTAGGTCGTTCGCTCCAAG
CTGGGCTGTGTGCACGAACCCCCCGTTCAGCCCGACCGCTGCGCCTTATCCGGTAACTATCGTCTTGAGT
CCAACCCGGTAAGACACGACTTATCGCCACTGGCAGCAGCCACTGGTAACAGGATTAGCAGAGCGAGGTA
TGTAGGCGGTGCTACAGAGTTCTTGAAGTGGTGGCCTAACTACGGCTACACTAGAAGAACAGTATTTGGT
ATCTGCGCTCTGCTGAAGCCAGTTACCTTCGGAAAAAGAGTTGGTAGCTCTTGATCCGGCAAACAAACCA
CCGCTGGTAGCGGTGGTTTTTTTGTTTGCAAGCAGCAGATTACGCGCAGAAAAAAAGGATCTCAAGAAGA
TCCTTTGATCTTTTCTACGGGGTCTGACGCTCAGTGGAACGAAAACTCACGTTAAGGGATTTTGGTCATG
AGATTATCAAAAAGGATCTTCACCTAGATCCTTTTAAATTAAAAATGAAGTTTTAAATCAATCTAAAGTA
TATATGAGTAAACTTGGTCTGACAGTTACCAATGCTTAATCAGTGAGGCACCTATCTCAGCGATCTGTCT
ATTTCGTTCATCCATAGTTGCATTTAAATTTCCGAACTCTCCAAGGCCCTCGTCGGAAAATCTTCAAACC
TTTCGTCCGATCCATCTTGCAGGCTACCTCTCGAACGAACTATCGCAAGTCTCTTGGCCGGCCTTGCGCC
TTGGCTATTGCTTGGCAGCGCCTATCGCCAGGTATTACTCCAATCCCGAATATCCGAGATCGGGATCACC
CGAGAGAAGTTCAACCTACATCCTCAATCCCGATCTATCCGAGATCCGAGGAATATCGAAATCGGGGCGC
GCCTGGCCTCCGCGCCGGGTTTTGGCGCCTCCCGCGGGCGCCCCCCTCGTCACGGCGAGCGCTGCCACGT
CAGACGAAGGGCGCAGGAGCGTCCTGATCCTTCCGCCCGGACGCTCAGGACAGCGGCCCGCTGCTCATAA
GACTCGGCCTTAGAACCCCAGTATCAGCAGAAGGACATTTTAGGACGGGACTTGGGTGACTCTAGGGCAC
TGGTTTTCTTTCCAGAGAGCGGAACAGGCGAGGAAAAGTAGTCCCTTCTCGGCGATTCTGCGGAGGGATC
TCCGTGGGGCGGTGAACGCCGATGATTATATAAGGACGCGCCGGGTGTGGCACAGCTAGTTCCGTCGCAG
CCGGGATTTGGGTCGCGGTTCTTGTTTGTGGATCGCTGTGATCGTCACTTGGTGAGTAGCGGGCTGCTGG
GCTGGCCGGGGCTTTCGTGGCCGCCGGGCCGCTCGGTGGGACGGAAGCGTGTGGAGAGACCGCCAAGGGC
TGTAGTCTGGGTCCGCGAGCAAGGTTGCCCTGAACTGGGGGTTGGGGGGAGCGCAGCAAAATGGCGGCTG
TTCCCGAGTCTTGAATGGAAGACGCTTGTGAGGCGGGCTGTGAGGTCGTTGAAACAAGGTGGGGGGCATG
GTGGGCGGCAAGAACCCAAGGTCTTGAGCCCTTCGCTAATGCGGGAAAGCTCTTATTCGGGTGAGATGGG
CTGGGCACCATCTGGGGACCCTGACGTGAAGTTTGTCACTGACTGGAGAACTCGGTTTGTCGTCTGTTGC
GGGGGCGGCAGTTATGGCGGTGCCGTTGGGCAGTGCACCCGTACCTTTGGGAGCGCGCGCCCTCGTCGTG
TCGTGACGTCACCCGTTCTGTTGGCTTATAATGCAGGGTGGGGCCACCAGCCGGTAGGTGTGCGGTAGGC
TTTTCTCCGTCGCAGGACGCAGGGTTCGGGCCTAGGGTAGGCTCTCCTGAATCGACAGGCGCCGGACCTC
TGGTGAGGGGAGGGATAAGTGAGGCGTCAGTTTCTTTGGTCGGTTTTATGTACCTATCTTCTTAAGTAGC
TGAAGCTCCGGTTTTGAACTATGCGCTCGGGGTTGGCGAGTGTGTTTTGTGAAGTTTTTTAGGCACCTTT
TGAAATGTAATCATTTGGGTCAATATGTAATTTTCAGTGTTAGACTTGTAAATTGTCCGCTAAATTCTGG
CCGTTTTTGGCTTTTTTGTTAGACAACATGACCGAGTACAAGCCCACGGTGCGCCTCGCCACCCGCGACG
ACGTCCCCAGGGCCGTACGCACCCTCGCCGCCGCGTTCGCCGACTACCCCGCCACGCGCCACACCGTCGA
TCCGGACCGCCACATCGAGCGGGTCACCGAGCTGCAAGAACTCTTCCTCACGCGCGTCGGGCTCGACATC
GGCAAGGTGTGGGTCGCGGACGACGGCGCCGCGGTGGCGGTCTGGACCACGCCGGAGAGCGTCGAAGCGG
GGGCGGTGTTCGCCGAGATCGGCCCGCGCATGGCCGAGTTGAGCGGTTCCCGGCTGGCCGCGCAGCAACA
GATGGAGGGCCTCCTGGCGCCGCACCGGCCCAAGGAGCCCGCGTGGTTCCTGGCCACCGTCGGCGTCTCG
CCCGACCACCAGGGCAAGGGTCTGGGCAGCGCCGTCGTGCTCCCCGGAGTGGAGGCCGCCGAGCGCGCCG
GGGTGCCCGCCTTCCTGGAGACCTCCGCGCCCCGCAACCTCCCCTTCTACGAGCGGCTCGGCTTCACCGT
CACCGCCGACGTCGAGGTGCCCGAAGGACCGCGCACCTGGTGCATGACCCGCAAGCCCGGTGCCTAGGCT
AGTATGTAAGCCTAGTCTTAGATAATAAAATCGCTATCCATCGAAGATGGATGTGTGTTGGTTTTTTGTG
TGTGTAACGCTAGGCGCGCCTGGTGTACCGAGAACGATCCTCTCAGTGCGAGTCTCGACGATCCATATCG
TTGCTTGGCAGTCAGCCAGTCGGAATCCAGCTTGGGACCCAGGAAGTCCAATCGTCAGATATTGTACTCA
AGCCTGGTCACGGCAGCGTACCGATCTGTTTAAACCTAGATATTGATAGTCTGATCGGTCAACGTATAAT
CGAGTCCTAGCTTTTGCAAACATCTATCAAGAGACAGGATCAGCAGGAGGCTTTCGCATGAGTATTCAAC
ATTTCCGTGTCGCCCTTATTCCCTTTTTTGCGGCATTTTGCCTTCCTGTTTTTGCTCACCCAGAAACGCT
GGTGAAAGTAAAAGATGCTGAAGATCAGTTGGGTGCGCGAGTGGGTTACATCGAACTGGATCTCAACAGC
GGTAAGATCCTTGAGAGTTTTCGCCCCGAAGAACGCTTTCCAATGATGAGCACTTTTAAAGTTCTGCTAT
GTGGCGCGGTATTATCCCGTATTGACGCCGGGCAAGAGCAACTCGGTCGCCGCATACACTATTCTCAGAA
TGACTTGGTTGAGTATTCACCAGTCACAGAAAAGCATCTTACGGATGGCATGACAGTAAGAGAATTATGC
AGTGCTGCCATAACCATGAGTGATAACACTGCGGCCAACTTACTTCTGACAACGATTGGAGGACCGAAGG
AGCTAACCGCTTTTTTGCACAACATGGGGGATCATGTAACTCGCCTTGATCGTTGGGAACCGGAGCTGAA
TGAAGCCATACCAAACGACGAGCGTGACACCACGATGCCTGTAGCAATGGCAACAACCTTGCGTAAACTA
TTAACTGGCGAACTACTTACTCTAGCTTCCCGGCAACAGTTGATAGACTGGATGGAGGCGGATAAAGTTG
CAGGACCACTTCTGCGCTCGGCCCTTCCGGCTGGCTGGTTTATTGCTGATAAATCTGGAGCCGGTGAGCG
TGGGTCTCGCGGTATCATTGCAGCACTGGGGCCAGATGGTAAGCCCTCCCGTATCGTAGTTATCTACACG
ACGGGGAGTCAGGCAACTATGGATGAACGAAATAGACAGATCGCTGAGATAGGTGCCTCACTGATTAAGC
ATTGGTAACCGATTCTAGGTGCATTGGCGCAGAAAAAAATGCCTGATGCGACGCTGCGCGTCTTATACTC
CCACATATGCCAGATTCAGCAACGGATACGGCTTCCCCAACTTGCCCACTTCCATACGTGTCCTCCTTAC
CAGAAATTTATCCTTAAGATCCCGAAT
